Addgene plasmid #17854: MDH1-shSHP2-3-H2Kb2
Depositing lab: Chang-Zheng Chen. Depositing organization: Stanford University. Publication: miR-181a is an intrinsic modulator of T cell sensitivity and selection. Li QJ, Chau J, Ebert PJ, Sylvester G, Min H, Liu G, Braich R, Manoharan M, Soutschek J, Skare P, Klein LO, Davis MM, Chen CZ. Cell. 2007 Apr 6. 129(1):147-61. 10.1016/j.cell.2007.03.008 PubMed 17382377.
Backbone
  Vector backbone: MDH1-404-H2Kb2
  Backbone manufacturer: Chen lab
  Backbone size w/o insert (bp): 8200
  Vector type: Mammalian Expression, Retroviral, RNAi
  Selectable markers: Blasticidin
Growth in bacteria
  Bacterial resistance: Ampicillin, 100 μg/mL
  Growth temperature: 37°C
  Growth strain: DH5alpha
  Copy number: High Copy
Gene/Insert
  Gene/Insert name: shSHP2 (alt name: SHP2)
  Species: H. sapiens (human)
  Entrez Gene: PTPN11 (a.k.a. BPTP3, CFC, JMML, METCDS, NS1, PTP-1D, PTP2C, SH-PTP2, SH-PTP3, SHP2)
  Cloning method: Restriction Enzyme; 5′ cloning site See map (not destroyed); 3′ cloning site See map (not destroyed)
  Sequencing primers: 5′ H1
Terms and licenses: Academic/Nonprofit Terms; Industry Terms: Not Available to Industry
Depositor comments: Target region of SHP-2: TTGCCCACGCATATCATGTAGT (NM_011202.3: 5421 to 5442, 3’ UTR).
How to cite: MDH1-shSHP2-3-H2Kb2 was a gift from Chang-Zheng Chen (Addgene plasmid # 17854 ; http://n2t.net/addgene:17854 ; RRID:Addgene_17854)
