[The description below was written by a language model from this plasmid's Addgene catalogue record and pLannotate feature annotations shown in this document.]
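Description:
MDH1-shSHP2-3-H2Kb2 is a murine retroviral RNAi vector, about 8.3 kb in the depositor's full sequence, built on the MDH1-404-H2Kb2 backbone for stable shRNA knockdown of the tyrosine phosphatase SHP2 (PTPN11) in mammalian cells. In bacteria it is maintained as a high-copy plasmid through a ColE1/pUC-type origin and selected with ampicillin via the β-lactamase gene. Short fragments of lacI, lacZα, rop, bom, TcR and env in the annotation appear to be leftovers of earlier cloning vectors rather than functional parts.

The proviral region is flanked by murine embryonic stem cell virus LTRs and contains the MESV Ψ packaging signal, a truncated MMLV gag lacking its start codon, and a pol segment carrying the splice acceptor, so the genome can be packaged when viral proteins are supplied in trans. Internally, the mouse PGK promoter drives a bicistronic marker cassette: a fragment of the mouse MHC class I molecule H2-K1 (the "H2Kb2" of the name), which probably acts as a surface marker for transduced cells although the record does not state this, followed by an EMCV IRES and the bsr blasticidin S deaminase gene for blasticidin selection. A human H1 Pol III promoter sits in reverse orientation within the 3' LTR region, between annotated LTR fragments, a placement that would typically lead to duplication of the shRNA cassette into both LTRs after reverse transcription. The hairpin itself is not annotated.

The catalogue lists the insert species as human, but the depositor's comment places the target site in the 3' UTR of a mouse SHP-2 transcript, a discrepancy the record does not resolve. The associated publication concerns miR-181a regulation of T cell sensitivity and selection, suggesting the construct was used to silence SHP2 in that context.
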