Features (pLannotate 1.2.2; 23 found; start..end, strand, type, name):
    580..921     +  misc_feature   MESV Ψ: packaging signal of murine embryonic stem cell virus
    988..1404    +  CDS            gag (truncated): truncated Moloney murine leukemia virus (MMLV) gag gene lacking the start codon
   1411..1778    +  misc_feature   pol region: Moloney murine leukemia virus (MMLV) pol region containing the splice acceptor site
   1796..2296    +  promoter       PGK promoter: mouse phosphoglycerate kinase 1 promoter
   2306..3325    +  CDS            H2-K1 (fragment): HA1B_MOUSE - Also known as H2-K. Experimental evidence at protein level: Swiss-Prot protein existence level 1. Involved in the presentation of foreign antigens to the immune system. From Mus musculus (Mouse).
   3414..3875    +  misc_feature   IRES: internal ribosome entry site (IRES) of the encephalomyocarditis virus (EMCV)
   3880..4299    +  CDS            bsr: BSR_BACCE - Experimental evidence at protein level: Swiss-Prot protein existence level 1. Catalyzes the deamination of the cytosine moiety of the antibiotics blasticidin S, cytomycin and acetylblasticidin S. From Bacillus cereus.
   4398..4428    +  LTR            3' LTR (ΔU3) (fragment): self-inactivating 3' long terminal repeat (LTR) from Moloney murine leukemia virus
   4514..4604    -  promoter       H1 promoter: human H1 RNA promoter
   4613..5099    +  LTR            3' LTR (fragment): 3' long terminal repeat from murine embryonic stem cell virus
   5292..5308    -  protein_bind   lac operator: The lac repressor binds to the lac operator to inhibit transcription in E. coli. This inhibition can be relieved by adding lactose or isopropyl-β-D-thiogalactopyranoside (IPTG). lac repressor encoded by lacI
   5316..5346    -  promoter       lac promoter: promoter for the E. coli lac operon
   5361..5382    -  protein_bind   CAP binding site: CAP binding activates transcription in the presence of cAMP. E. coli catabolite activator protein
   5395..5487    -  CDS            lacI (fragment): lac repressor; lacI; The lac repressor binds to the lac operator to inhibit transcription in E. coli. This inhibition can be relieved by adding lactose or isopropyl-β-D-thiogalactopyranoside (IPTG).
   5670..6258    -  rep_origin     ori: high-copy-number ColE1/pMB1/pBR322/pUC origin of replication
   6429..7289    -  CDS            AmpR: β-lactamase; bla; confers resistance to ampicillin, carbenicillin, and related antibiotics
   7290..7394    -  promoter       AmpR promoter: bla
   7489..7524    +  CDS            rop (fragment): Rop protein, which maintains plasmids at low copy number; rop
   7626..7725    +  misc_feature   bom (fragment): basis of mobility region from pBR322
   7731..7885    -  CDS            lacZα (fragment): LacZα fragment of β-galactosidase; lacZ fragment
   7893..8168    -  CDS            TcR (fragment): tetracycline efflux protein; tet; confers resistance to tetracycline
   8166..8266    +  CDS            env (fragment): murine leukemia virus gPr80 envelope polyprotein precursor; env; proteolytically cleaved into gp70SU and p15TM subunits
   8308..516     +  LTR            5' LTR (across the origin): 5' long terminal repeat from murine embryonic stem cell virus
>Addgene plasmid #17854 | MDH1-shSHP2-3-H2Kb2 | depositor full sequence | sequence record 8751 | Author sequence
TGAAAGACCCCACCTGTAGGTTTGGCAAGCTAGCTTAAGTAACGCCATTTTGCAAGGCATGGAAAATACA
TAACTGAGAATAGAGAAGTTCAGATCAAGGTTAGGAACAGAGAGACAGCAGAATATGGGCCAAACAGGAT
ATCTGTGGTAAGCAGTTCCTGCCCCGGCTCAGGGCCAAGAACAGATGGTCCCCAGATGCGGTCCCGCCCT
CAGCAGTTTCTAGAGAACCATCAGATGTTTCCAGGGTGCCCCAAGGACCTGAAAATGACCCTGTGCCTTA
TTTGAACTAACCAATCAGTTCGCTTCTCGCTTCTGTTCGCGCGCTTCTGCTCCCCGAGCTCAATAAAAGA
GCCCACAACCCCTCACTCGGCGCGCCAGTCCTCCGATAGACTGCGTCGCCCGGGTACCCGTATTCCCAAT
AAAGCCTCTTGCTGTTTGCATCCGAATCGTGGACTCGCTGATCCTTGGGAGGGTCTCCTCAGATTGATTG
ACTGCCCACCTCGGGGGTCTTTCATTTGGAGGTTCCACCGAGATTTGGAGACCCCTGCCTAGGGACCACC
GACCCCCCCGCCGGGAGGTAAGCTGGCCAGCGGTCGTTTCGTGTCTGTCTCTGTCTTTGTGCGTGTTTGT
GCCGGCATCTAATGTTTGCGCCTGCGTCTGTACTAGTTAGCTAACTAGCTCTGTATCTGGCGGACCCGTG
GTGGAACTGACGAGTTCTGAACACCCGGCCGCAACCCTGGGAGACGTCCCAGGGACTTTGGGGGCCGTTT
TTGTGGCCCGACCTGAGGAAGGGAGTCGATGTGGAATCCGACCCCGTCAGGATATGTGGTTCTGGTAGGA
GACGAGAACCTAAAACAGTTCCCGCCTCCGTCTGAATTTTTGCTTTCGGTTTGGAACCGAAGCCGCGCGT
CTTGTCTGCTGCAGCGCTGCAGCATCGTTCTGTGTTGTCTCTGTCTGACTGTGTTTCTGTATTTGTCTGA
AAATTAGGGCCAGACTGTTACCACTCCCTTAAGTTTGACCTTAGGTCACTGGAAAGATGTCGAGCGGATC
GCTCACAACCAGTCGGTAGATGTCAAGAAGAGACGTTGGGTTACCTTCTGCTCTGCAGAATGGCCAACCT
TTAACGTCGGATGGCCGCGAGACGGCACCTTTAACCGAGACCTCATCACCCAGGTTAAGATCAAGGTCTT
TTCACCTGGCCCGCATGGACACCCAGACCAGGTCCCCTACATCGTGACCTGGGAAGCCTTGGCTTTTGAC
CCCCCTCCCTGGGTCAAGCCCTTTGTACACCCTAAGCCTCCGCCTCCTCTTCCTCCATCCGCCCCGTCTC
TCCCCCTTGAACCTCCTCGTTCGACCCCGCCTCGATCCTCCCTTTATCCAGCCCTCACTCCTTCTCTAGG
CGCCGGAATTAGATCTTATATGGGGCACCCCCGCCCCTTGTAAACTTCCCTGACCCTGACATGACAAGAG
TTACTAACAGCCCCTCTCTCCAAGCTCACTTACAGGCTCTCTACTTAGTCCAGCACGAAGTCTGGAGACC
TCTGGCGGCAGCCTACCAAGAACAACTGGACCGACCGGTGGTACCTCACCCTTACCGAGTCGGCGACACA
GTGTGGGTCCGCCGACACCAGACTAAGAACCTAGAACCTCGCTGGAAAGGACCTTACACAGTCCTGCTGA
CCACCCCCACCGCCCTCAAAGTAGACGGCATCGCAGCTTGGATACACGCCGCCCACGTGAAGGCTGCCGA
CCCCGGGGGTGGACCATCCTCTAGACTGCCGGATCAATTCCTACCGGGTAGGGGAGGCGCTTTTCCCAAG
GCAGTCTGGAGCATGCGCTTTAGCGGCCCCGCTGGGCACTTGGCGCTACACAAGTGGCCTCTGGCCTCGC
ACACATTCCACATCCACCGGTAGGCGCCAACCGGCTCCGTTCTTTGGTGGCCCCTTCGCGCCACCTTCTA
CTCCTCCCCTAGTCAGGAAGTTCCCCCCCGCCCCGCAGCTCGCGTCGTGCAGGACGTGACAAATGGAAGT
AGCACGTCTCACTAGTCTCGTGCAGATGGACAGCACCGCTGAGCAATGGAAGCGGGTAGGCCTTTGGGGC
AGCGGCCAATAGCAGCTTTGGCTCCTTCGCTTTCTGGGCTCAGAGGCTGGGAAGGGGTGGGTCCGGGGGC
GGGCTCAGGGGCGGGCTCAGGGGCGGGGCGGGCGCCCGAAGGTCCTCCGGAGGCCCGGCATTCTGCACGC
TTCAAAAGCGCACGTCTGCCGCGCTGTTCTCCTCTTCCTCATCTCCGGGCCTTTCGACCTGCACCATGGT
ACCGTGCACGCTGCTCCTGCTGTTGGCGGCCGCCCTGGCTCCGACTCAGACCCGCGCGGGCCCACACTCG
CTGAGGTATTTCGTCACCGCCGTGTCCCGGCCCGGCCTCGGGGAGCCCCGGTACATGGAAGTCGGCTACG
TGGACGACACGGAGTTCGTGCGCTTCGACAGCGACGCGGAGAATCCGAGATATGAGCCGCGGGCGCGGTG
GATGGAGCAGGAGGGGCCCGAGTATTGGGAGCGGGAGACACAGAAAGCCAAGGGCAATGAGCAGAGTTTC
CGAGTGGACCTGAGGACCCTGCTCGGCTACTACAACCAGAGCAAGGGCGGCTCTCACACTATTCAGGTGA
TCTCTGGCTGTGAAGTGGGGTCCGACGGGCGACTCCTCCGCGGGTACCAGCAGTACGCCTACGACGGCTG
CGATTACATCGCCCTGAACGAAGACCTGAAAACGTGGACGGCGGCGGACATGGCGGCGCTGATCACCAAA
CACAAGTGGGAGCAGGCTGGTGAAGCAGAGAGACTCAGGGCCTACCTGGAGGGCACGTGCGTGGAGTGGC
TCCGCAGATACCTGAAGAACGGGAACGCGACGCTGCTGCGCACAGATTCCCCAAAGGCCCATGTGACCCA
TCACAGCAGACCTGAAGATAAAGTCACCCTGAGGTGCTGGGCCCTGGGCTTCTACCCTGCTGACATCACC
CTGACCTGGCAGTTGAATGGGGAGGAGCTGATCCAGGACATGGAGCTTGTGGAGACCAGGCCTGCAGGGG
ATGGAACCTTCCAGAAGTGGGCATCTGTGGTGGTGCCTCTTGGGAAGGAGCAGTATTACACATGCCATGT
GTACCATCAGGGGCTGCCTGAGCCCCTCACCCTGAGATGGGAGCCTCCTCCATCCACTGTCTCCAACATG
GCGACCGTTGCTGTTCTGGTTGTCCTTGGAGCTGCAATAGTCACTGGAGCTGTGGTGGCTTTTGTGATGA
AGATGAGAAGGAGAAACACAGGTGGAAAAGGAGGGTAGTAACGCGTGAGATACGTAAAACAATTGAAGAT
CTAGTCGACCAATTCCGGTTATTTTCCACCATATTGCCGTCTTTTGGCAATGTGAGGGCCCGGAAACCTG
GCCCTGTCTTCTTGACGAGCATTCCTAGGGGTCTTTCCCCTCTCGCCAAAGGAATGCAAGGTCTGTTGAA
TGTCGTGAAGGAAGCAGTTCCTCTGGAAGCTTCTTGAAGACAAACAACGTCTGTAGCGACCCTTTGCAGG
CAGCGGAACCCCCCACCTGGCGACAGGTGCCTCTGCGGCCAAAAGCCACGTGTATAAGATACACCTGCAA
AGGCGGCACAACCCCAGTGCCACGTTGTGAGTTGGATAGTTGTGGAAAGAGTCAAATGGCTCTCCTCAAG
CGTATTCAACAAGGGGCTGAAGGATGCCCAGAAGGTACCCCATTGTATGGGATCTGATCTGGGGCCTCGG
TGCACATGCTTTACATGTGTTTAGTCGAGGTTAAAAAACGTCTAGGCCCCCCGAACCACGGGGACGTGGT
TTTCCTTTGAAAAACACGATGATAATACCATGAAAACATTTAACATTTCTCAACAGGATCTAGAATTAGT
AGAAGTAGCGACAGAGAAGATTACAATGCTTTATGAGGATAATAAACATCATGTGGGAGCGGCAATTCGT
ACGAAAACAGGAGAAATCATTTCGGCAGTACATATTGAAGCGTATATAGGACGAGTAACTGTTTGTGCAG
AAGCCATTGCGATTGGTAGTGCAGTTTCGAATGGACAAAAGGATTTTGACACGATTGTAGCTGTTAGACA
CCCTTATTCTGACGAAGTAGATAGAAGTATTCGAGTGGTAAGTCCTTGTGGTATGTGTAGGGAGTTGATT
TCAGACTATGCACCAGATTGTTTTGTGTTAATAGAAATGAATGGCAAGTTAGTCAAAACTACGATTGAAG
AACTCATTCCACTCAAATATACCCGAAATTAATGAGTTAACTTAATTAAGAATTGCGGCCGCGTCGACCT
GCAGCCAAGCTTATCGATAAAATAAAAGATTTTATTTAGTCTCCAGAAAAAGGGGGGAATGAAAGACCCC
ACCTGTAGGTTTGGCAAGAATTCAAAAAACTACATGATATGCGTGGGCAAGAAGTCATCTCTTGCGTGAC
TTCTTGCCCACGCATATCATGTAGTGGGCTCGAGTGGTCTCATACAGAACTTATAAGATTCCCAAATCCA
AAGACATTTCACGTTTATGGTGATTTCCCAGAACACATAGCGACATGCAAATATTGGGATCCGCTAGCTT
AAGTAACGCCATTTTGCAAGGCATGGAAAATACATAACTGAGAATAGAGAAGTTCAGATCAAGGTTAGGA
ACAGAGAGACAGCAGAATATGGGCCAAACAGGATATCTGTGGTAAGCAGTTCCTGCCCCGGCTCAGGGCC
AAGAACAGATGGTCCCCAGATGCGGTCCCGCCCTCAGCAGTTTCTAGAGAACCATCAGATGTTTCCAGGG
TGCCCCAAGGACCTGAAAATGACCCTGTGCCTTATTTGAACTAACCAATCAGTTCGCTTCTCGCTTCTGT
TCGCGCGCTTCTGCTCCCCGAGCTCAATAAAAGAGCCCACAACCCCTCACTCGGCGCGCCAGTCCTCCGA
TAGACTGCGTCGCCCGGGTACCCGTGTATCCAATAAACCCTCTTGCAGTTGCATCCGACTTGTGGTCTCG
CTGTTCCTTGGGAGGGTCTCCTCTGAGTGATTGACTACCCGTCAGCGGGGGTCTTTCATGGGTAACAGTT
TCTTGAAGTTGGAGAACAACATTCTGAGGGTAGGAGTCGAATATTAAGTAATCCTGACTCAATTAGCCAC
TGTTTTGAATCCACATACTCCAATACTCCTGAAATAGTTCATTATGGACAGCGCAGAAGAGCTGGGGAGA
ATTAATTCGTAATCATGGTCATAGCTGTTTCCTGTGTGAAATTGTTATCCGCTCACAATTCCACACAACA
TACGAGCCGGAAGCATAAAGTGTAAAGCCTGGGGTGCCTAATGAGTGAGCTAACTCACATTAATTGCGTT
GCGCTCACTGCCCGCTTTCCAGTCGGGAAACCTGTCGTGCCAGCTGCATTAATGAATCGGCCAACGCGCG
GGGAGAGGCGGTTTGCGTATTGGGCGCTCTTCCGCTTCCTCGCTCACTGACTCGCTGCGCTCGGTCGTTC
GGCTGCGGCGAGCGGTATCAGCTCACTCAAAGGCGGTAATACGGTTATCCACAGAATCAGGGGATAACGC
AGGAAAGAACATGTGAGCAAAAGGCCAGCAAAAGGCCAGGAACCGTAAAAAGGCCGCGTTGCTGGCGTTT
TTCCATAGGCTCCGCCCCCCTGACGAGCATCACAAAAATCGACGCTCAAGTCAGAGGTGGCGAAACCCGA
CAGGACTATAAAGATACCAGGCGTTTCCCCCTGGAAGCTCCCTCGTGCGCTCTCCTGTTCCGACCCTGCC
GCTTACCGGATACCTGTCCGCCTTTCTCCCTTCGGGAAGCGTGGCGCTTTCTCATAGCTCACGCTGTAGG
TATCTCAGTTCGGTGTAGGTCGTTCGCTCCAAGCTGGGCTGTGTGCACGAACCCCCCGTTCAGCCCGACC
GCTGCGCCTTATCCGGTAACTATCGTCTTGAGTCCAACCCGGTAAGACACGACTTATCGCCACTGGCAGC
AGCCACTGGTAACAGGATTAGCAGAGCGAGGTATGTAGGCGGTGCTACAGAGTTCTTGAAGTGGTGGCCT
AACTACGGCTACACTAGAAGGACAGTATTTGGTATCTGCGCTCTGCTGAAGCCAGTTACCTTCGGAAAAA
GAGTTGGTAGCTCTTGATCCGGCAAACAAACCACCGCTGGTAGCGGTGGTTTTTTTGTTTGCAAGCAGCA
GATTACGCGCAGAAAAAAAGGATCTCAAGAAGATCCTTTGATCTTTTCTACGGGGTCTGACGCTCAGTGG
AACGAAAACTCACGTTAAGGGATTTTGGTCATGAGATTATCAAAAAGGATCTTCACCTAGATCCTTTTAA
ATTAAAAATGAAGTTTTAAATCAATCTAAAGTATATATGAGTAAACTTGGTCTGACAGTTACCAATGCTT
AATCAGTGAGGCACCTATCTCAGCGATCTGTCTATTTCGTTCATCCATAGTTGCCTGACTCCCCGTCGTG
TAGATAACTACGATACGGGAGGGCTTACCATCTGGCCCCAGTGCTGCAATGATACCGCGAGACCCACGCT
CACCGGCTCCAGATTTATCAGCAATAAACCAGCCAGCCGGAAGGGCCGAGCGCAGAAGTGGTCCTGCAAC
TTTATCCGCCTCCATCCAGTCTATTAATTGTTGCCGGGAAGCTAGAGTAAGTAGTTCGCCAGTTAATAGT
TTGCGCAACGTTGTTGCCATTGCTACAGGCATCGTGGTGTCACGCTCGTCGTTTGGTATGGCTTCATTCA
GCTCCGGTTCCCAACGATCAAGGCGAGTTACATGATCCCCCATGTTGTGCAAAAAAGCGGTTAGCTCCTT
CGGTCCTCCGATCGTTGTCAGAAGTAAGTTGGCCGCAGTGTTATCACTCATGGTTATGGCAGCACTGCAT
AATTCTCTTACTGTCATGCCATCCGTAAGATGCTTTTCTGTGACTGGTGAGTACTCAACCAAGTCATTCT
GAGAATAGTGTATGCGGCGACCGAGTTGCTCTTGCCCGGCGTCAATACGGGATAATACCGCGCCACATAG
CAGAACTTTAAAAGTGCTCATCATTGGAAAACGTTCTTCGGGGCGAAAACTCTCAAGGATCTTACCGCTG
TTGAGATCCAGTTCGATGTAACCCACTCGTGCACCCAACTGATCTTCAGCATCTTTTACTTTCACCAGCG
TTTCTGGGTGAGCAAAAACAGGAAGGCAAAATGCCGCAAAAAAGGGAATAAGGGCGACACGGAAATGTTG
AATACTCATACTCTTCCTTTTTCAATATTATTGAAGCATTTATCAGGGTTATTGTCTCATGAGCGGATAC
ATATTTGAATGTATTTAGAAAAATAAACAAATAGGGGTTCCGCGCACATTTCCCCGAAAAGTGCCACCTG
ACGTCTAAGAAACCATTATTATCATGACATTAACCTATAAAAATAGGCGTATCACGAGGCCCTTTCGTCT
CGCGCGTTTCGGTGATGACGGTGAAAACCTCTGACACATGCAGCTCCCGGAGACGGTCACAGCTTGTCTG
TAAGCGGATGCCGGGAGCAGACAAGCCCGTCAGGGCGCGTCAGCGGGTGTTGGCGGGTGTCGGGGCTGGC
TTAACTATGCGGCATCAGAGCAGATTGTACTGAGAGTGCACCATATGCGGTGTGAAATACCGCACAGATG
CGTAAGGAGAAAATACCGCATCAGGCGCCATTCGCCATTCAGGCTGCGCAACTGTTGGGAAGGGCGATCG
GTGCGGGCCTCTTCGCTATTACGCCAGCTGGCGAAAGGGGGATGTGCTGCAAGGCGATTAAGTTGGGTAA
CGCCAGGGTTTTCCCAGTCACGACGTTGTAAAACGACGGCCAGTGCCAAGCTCGCTCTCCCTTATGCGAC
TCCTGCATTAGGAAGCAGCCCAGTAGTAGGTTGAGGCCGTTGAGCACCGCCGCCGCAAGGAATGGTGCAT
GCAAGGAGATGGCGCCCAACAGTCCCCCGGCCACGGGGCCTGCCACCATACCCACGCCGAAACAAGCGCT
CATGAGCCCGAAGTGGCGAGCCCGATCTTCCCCATCGGTGATGTCGGCGATATAGGCGCCAGCAACCGCA
CCTGTGGCGCCGGTGATGCCGGCCACGATGCGTCCGGCGTAGAGGATCGATTAGTCCAATTTGTTAAAGA
CAGGATATCAGTGGTCCAGGCTCTAGTTTTGACTCAACAATATCACCAGCTGAAGCCTATAGAGTACGAG
CCATAGATAAAATAAAAGATTTTATTTAGTCTCCAGAAAAAGGGGGGAA
