>Addgene plasmid #17854 | MDH1-shSHP2-3-H2Kb2 | addgene partial sequence | sequence record 23787 | 17854 with H1
CAGGAAGTCTTTGGATTTGGGATCTTATAAGTTCTGTATGAGACCACTCGAGCCCACTACATGATATGCG
TGGGCAAGAAGTCACGCAAGAGATGACTTCTTGCCCACGCATATCATGTAGTTTTTTGAATTCTTGCCAA
ACCTACAGGTGGGGTCTTTCATTCCCCCCTTTTTCTGGAGACTAAATAAAATCTTTTATTTTATCGATAA
GCTTGGCTGCAGGTCGACGCGGCCGCAATTCTTAATTAAGTTAACTCATTAATTTCGGGTATATTTGAGT
GGAATGAGTTCTTCAATCGTAGTTTTGACTAACTTGCCATTCATTTCTATTAACACAAAACAATCTGGTG
CATAGTCTGAAATCAACTCCCTACACATACCACAAGGACTTACCACTCGAATACTTCTATCTACTTCGTC
AGAATAAGGGTGTCTAACAGCTACAATCGTGTCAAAATCCTTTTGTCCATTCGAAACTGCACTACCAATC
GCAATGGCTTCTGCACAAACAGTTACTCGTCCTATATACGCTTCAATATGTACTGCCGAAATGATTTCTC
CTGTTTTCGTACGAATTGCCGCTCCCACATGATGTTTATTATCCTCATAAAGCATTGTAATCTTCTCTGT
CGCTACTTCTACTAATTCTAGATCCTGTTGAGAAATGTTAAATGTTTTCATGGTATTATCATCGTGTTTT
TCAAAGGAAAACCACGTCCCCGTGGTTCGGGGGGCCTAGACGTTTTTTAACCTCGACTAAACACATGTAA
AGCATGTGCACCGAGGCCCCAGATCAGATCCCATACAATGGGNACNTCTGGNATCCTCTCNCCTGGGANC
NTGNTGNAAACGCTNGAGGAGAGCCATTTGACTCTTTCCACAACTATCCAACTCACANCGNGGCACTGGG
GGNGNGCCGCCCTNTTGCANGGGTTTTTTTAAAAC
